>Addgene plasmid #199056 | pGL1_59 | addgene full sequence | sequence record 400885 | Addgene NGS Result
AGCATGAAGAGCACCCCAGGATACATAGATTACCACAACTCCGAGCCCTTCCACCTAGCGTGCTAACCAC
GCACGCTATTGTTGTATAGGCTAGGTGGAGGCTCAGTGATGATAAGTCTGCGATGGTGGATGCATGTGTC
ATGGTCATAGCTGTTTCCTGTGTGAAATTGTTATCCGCTCAGAGGGCACAATCCTATTCCGCGCTATCCG
ACAATCTCCAAGACATTAGGTGGAGTTCAGTTCGGCGTATGGCATATGTCGCTGGAAAGAACATGTGAGC
AAAAGGCCAGCAAAAGGCCAGGAACCGTAAAAAGGCCGCGTTGCTGGCGTTTTTCCATAGGCTCCGCCCC
CCTGACGAGCATCACAAAAATCGACGCTCAAGTCAGAGGTGGCGAAACCCGACAGGACTATAAAGATACC
AGGCGTTTCCCCCTGGAAGCTCCCTCGTGCGCTCTCCTGTTCCGACCCTGCCGCTTACCGGATACCTGTC
CGCCTTTCTCCCTTCGGGAAGCGTGGCGCTTTCTCATAGCTCACGCTGTAGGTATCTCAGTTCGGTGTAG
GTCGTTCGCTCCAAGCTGGGCTGTGTGCACGAACCCCCCGTTCAGCCCGACCGCTGCGCCTTATCCGGTA
ACTATCGTCTTGAGTCCAACCCGGTAAGACACGACTTATCGCCACTGGCAGCAGCCACTGGTAACAGGAT
TAGCAGAGCGAGGTATGTAGGCGGTGCTACAGAGTTCTTGAAGTGGTGGCCTAACTACGGCTACACTAGA
AGAACAGTATTTGGTATCTGCGCTCTGCTGAAGCCAGTTACCTTCGGAAAAAGAGTTGGTAGCTCTTGAT
CCGGCAAACAAACCACCGCTGGTAGCGGTGGTTTTTTTGTTTGCAAGCAGCAGATTACGCGCAGAAAAAA
AGGATCTCAAGAAGATCCTTTGATCTTTTCTACGGGGTCTGACGCTCTATTCAACAAAGCCGCCGTCCCG
TCAAGTCAGCGTAAATGGGTAGGGGGCTTCAAATCGTCCGCTCTGCCAGTGTTACAACCAATTAACAAAT
TCTGATTAGAAAAACTCATCGAGCATCAAATGAAACTGCAATTTATTCATATCAGGATTATCAATACCAT
ATTTTTGAAAAAGCCGTTTCTGTAATGAAGGAGAAAACTCACCGAGGCAGTTCCATAGGATGGCAAGATC
CTGGTATCGGTCTGCGATTCCGACTCGTCCAACATCAATACAACCTATTAATTTCCCCTCGTCAAAAATA
AGGTTATCAAGTGAGAAATCACCATGAGTGACGACTGAATCCGGTGAGAATGGCAAAAGCTTATGCATTT
CTTTCCAGACTTGTTCAACAGGCCAGCCATTACGCTCGTCATCAAAATCACTCGCATCAACCAAACCGTT
ATTCATTCGTGATTGCGCCTGAGCGAGACGAAATACGCGATCGCTGTTAAAAGGACAATTACAAACAGGA
ATCGAATGCAACCGGCGCAGGAACACTGCCAGCGCATCAACAATATTTTCACCTGAATCAGGATATTCTT
CTAATACCTGGAATGCTGTTTTCCCGGGGATCGCAGTGGTGAGTAACCATGCATCATCAGGAGTACGGAT
AAAATGCTTGATGGTCGGAAGAGGCATAAATTCCGTCAGCCAGTTTAGTCTGACCATCTCATCTGTAACA
TCATTGGCAACGCTACCTTTGCCATGTTTCAGAAACAACTCTGGCGCATCGGGCTTCCCATACAATCGAT
AGATTGTCGCACCTGATTGCCCGACATTATCGCGAGCCCATTTATACCCATATAAATCAGCATCCATGTT
GGAATTTAATCGCGGCCTCGAGCAAGACGTTTCCCGTTGAATATGGCTCATAACACCCCTTGTATTACTG
TTTATGTAAGCAGACAGTTTTATTGTTCATGATGATATATTTTTATCTTGTGCAATGTAACATCAGAGAT
TTTGAGACACAACGTGGCTTTCCCCCGCCGCTCTAGAACTAGTGGATCCAAATAAAACGAAAGGCTCAGT
CGAAAGACTGGGCCTTTCGTTTTATCTGTTGTTTGTCGCATTATACGAGACGTCCAGGTTGGGATACCTG
AAACAAAACCCATCGTACGGCCAAGGAAGTCTCCAATAACTGTGATCCACCACAAGCGCCAGGGTTTTCC
CAGTCACGACGTTGTAAAACGACGGCCAGTCATGCATAATCCGCACGCATCTGGAATAAGGAAGTGCCAT
TCCGCCTGACCTTAGCGTGCGAACAGCACGCTATTGTTGTATCATTACTCGCATCCATTCTCAGGCTGTC
TCGTCTCGTCTCCGAGCTCTTCAATGAGTCAGGGTCACGCGTAGGACGCGTCGAGTAGGGTTAAATATCC
CCTTGAGGCCCGTTCCGCAGCCACACGCCGTGTGAAGCTGGGGAGAGCTTGATAGCTTATTTTTTGTATA
CTGTTTTGTGATAGCACGAAGTTTTTCCACGGTATCTTGTTAAAAATATATATTTGTGGCGGGCTTACCT
ACATCAAATTAATAAGAGACTAATTATAAACTAAACACACAAGCAAGCTACTTTAGGGTAAAAGTTTATA
AATGCTTTTGACGTATAAACGTTGCTTGTATTTATTATTACAATTAAAGGTGGATAGAAAACCTAGAGAC
TAGTTAGAAACTAATCTCAGGTTTGCGTTAAACTAAATCAGAGCCCGAGAGGTTAACAGAACCTAGAAGG
GGACTAGATATCCGGGTAGGGAAACAAAAAAAAAAAACAAGACAGCCACATATTAGGGAGACTAGTTAGA
AGCTAGTTCCAGGACTAGGAAAATAAAAGACAATGATACCACAGTCTAGTTGACAACTAGATAGATTCTA
GATTGAGGCCAAAGTCTCTGAGATCCAGGTTAGTTGCAACTAATACTAGTTAGTATCTAGTCTCCTATAA
CTCTGAAGCTAGAATAACTTACTACTATTATCCTCACCACTGTTCAGCTGCGCAAACGGAGTGATTGCAA
GGTGTTCAGAGACTAGTTATTGACTAGTCAGTGACTAGCAATAACTAACAAGGTATTAACCTACCATGTC
TGCCATCACCCTGCACTTCCTCGGGCTCAGCAGCCTTTTCCTCCTCATTTTCATGCTCATTTTCCTTGTT
TAAGACTGTGACTAGTCAAAGACTAGTCCAGAACCACAAAGGAGAAATGTCTTACCACTTTCTTCATTGC
TTGTCTCTTTTGCATTATCCATGTCTGCAACTAGTTAGAGTCTAGTTAGTGACTAGTCCGACGAGGACTT
GCTTGTCTCCGGATTGTTGGAGGAACTCTCCAGGGCCTCAAGATCCACAACAGAGCCTTCTAGAAGACTG
GTCAATAACTAGTTGGTCTTTGTCTGAGTCTGACTTACGAGGTTGCATACTCGCTCCCTTTGCCTCGTCA
ATCGATGAGAAAAAGCGCCAAAACTCGCAATATGGCTTTGAACCACACGGTGCTGAGACTAGTTAGAATC
TAGTCCCAAACTAGCTTGGATAGCTTACCTTTGCCCTTTGCGTTGCGACAGGTCTTGCAGGGTATGGTTC
CTTTCTCACCAGCTGATTTAGCTGCCTTGCTACCCTCACGGCGGATCTGCATAAAGAGTGGCTAGAGGTT
ATAAATTAGCACTGATCCTAGGTACGGGGCTGAATGTAACTTGCCTTTCCTTTCTCATCGCGCGGCAAGA
CAGGCTTGCTCAAATTCCTACCAGTCACAGGGGTATGCACGGCGTACGGACCACTTGAACTAGTCACAGA
TTAGTTAGCAACTAGTCTGCATTGAATGGCTGTACTTACGGGCCCTCGCCATTGTCCTGATCATTTCCAG
CTTCACCCTCGTTGCTGCAAAGTAGTTAGTGACTAGTCAAGGACTAGTTGAAATGGGAGAAGAAACTCAC
GAATTCTCGACACCCTTAGTATTGTGGTCCTTGGACTTGGTGCTGCTATATATTAGCTAATACACTAGTT
AGACTCACAGAAACTTACGCAGCTCGCTTGCGCTTCTTGGTAGGAGTCGGGGTTGGGAGAACAGTGCCTT
CAAACAAGCCTTCATACCATGCTACTTGACTAGTCAGGGACTAGTCACCAAGTAATCTAGATAGGACTTG
CCTTTGGCCTCCATCAGTTCCTTCATAGTGGGAGGTCCATTGTGCAATGTAAACTCCATGCCGTGGGAGT
TCTTGTCCTTCAAGTGCTTGACCAATATGTTTCTGTTGGCAGAGGGAACCTGTCAACTAGTTAATAACTA
GTCAGAAACTAGTATAGCAGTAGACTCACTGTACGCTTGAGGCATCCCTTCACTCGGCAGTAGACTTCAT
ATGGATGGATATCAGGCACGCCATTGTCGTCCTGTGGACTAGTCAGTAACTAGGCTTAAAGCTAGTCGGG
TCGGCTTACTATCTTGAAATCCGGCAGCGTAAGCTCCCCGTCCTTAACTGCCTCGAGATAGTGACAGTAC
TCTGGGGACTTTCGGAGATCGTTATCGCGAATGCTCGGCATACTAATCGTTGACTAGTCTTGGACTAGTC
CCGAGCAAAAAGGATTGGAGGAGGAGGAGGAAGGTGAGAGTGAGACAAAGAGCGAAATAAGAGCTTCAAA
GGCTATCTCTAAGCAGTATGAAGGTTAAGTATCTAGTTCTTGACTAGATTTAAAAGAGATTTCGACTAGT
TATGTACCTGGAGTTTGGATATAGGAATGTGTTGTGGTAACGAAATGTAAGGGGGAGGAAAGAAAAAGTC
GGTCAAGAGGTAACTCTAAGTCGGCCATTCCTTTTTGGGAGGCGCTAACCATAAACGGCATGGTCGACTT
AGAGTTAGCTCAGGGAATTTAGGGAGTTATCTGCGACCACCGAGGAACGGCGGAATGCCAAAGAATCCCG
ATGGAGCTCTAGCTGGCGGTTGACAACCCCACCTTTTGGCGTTTCTGCGGCGTTGCAGGCGGGACTGGAT
ACTTCGTAGAACCAGAAAGGCAAGGCAGAACGCGCTCAGCAAGAGTGTTGGAAGTGATAGCATGATGTGC
CTTGTTAACTAGGTCAAAATCTGCAGTATGCTTGATGTTATCCAAAGTGTGAGAGAGGAAGGTCCAAACA
TACACGATTGGGAGAGGGCCTAGGTATAAGAGTTTTTGAGTAGAACGCATGTGAGCCCAGCCATCTCGAG
GAGATTAAACACGGGCCGGCATTTGATGGCTATGTTAGTACCCCAATGGAAAGCCTGAGAGTCCAGTGGT
CGCAGATAACTCCCTAAATTCCCTGAGCTAACTCTAAGTCGACCATGCCGTTTATGGTTAGCGCCTCCCA
AAAAGGAATGGCCGACTTAGAGTTACCTCTTGACCGACTTTTTCTTTCCTCCCCCTTACATTTCGTTACC
ACAACACATTCCTATATCCAAACTCCAGGTACATAACTAGTCGAAATCTCTTTTAAATCTAGTCAAGAAC
TAGATACTTAACCTTCATACTGCTTAGAGATAGCCTTTGAAGCTCTTATTTCGCTCTTTGTCTCACTCTC
ACCTTCCTCCTCCTCCTCCAATCCTTTTTGCTCGGGACTAGTCCAAGACTAGTCAACGATTAGTATGCCG
AGCATTCGCGATAACGATCTCCGAAAGTCCCCAGAGTACTGTCACTATCTCGAGGCAGTTAAGGACGGGG
AGCTTACGCTGCCGGATTTCAAGATAGTAAGCCGACCCGACTAGCTTTAAGCCTAGTTACTGACTAGTCC
ACAGGACGACAATGGCGTGCCTGATATCCATCCATATGAAGTCTACTGCCGAGTGAAGGGATGCCTCAAG
CGTACAGTGAGTCTACTGCTATACTAGTTTCTGACTAGTTATTAACTAGTTGACAGGTTCCCTCTGCCAA
CAGAAACATATTGGTCAAGCACTTGAAGGACAAGAACTCCCACGGCATGGAGTTTACATTGCACAATGGA
CCTCCCACTATGAAGGAACTGATGGAGGCCAAAGGCAAGTCCTATCTAGATTACTTGGTGACTAGTCCCT
GACTAGTCAAGTAGCATGGTATGAAGGCTTGTTTGAAGGCACTGTTCTCCCAACCCCGACTCCTACCAAG
AAGCGCAAGCGAGCTGCGTAAGTTTCTGTGAGTCTAACTAGTGTATTAGCTAATATATAGCAGCACCAAG
TCCAAGGACCACAATACTAAGGGTGTCGAGAATTCGTGAGTTTCTTCTCCCATTTCAACTAGTCCTTGAC
TAGTCACTAACTACTTTGCAGCAACGAGGGTGAAGCTGGAAATGATCAGGACAATGGCGAGGGCCCGTAA
GTACAGCCATTCAATGCAGACTAGTTGCTAACTAATCTGTGACTAGTTCAAGTGGTCCGTACGCCGTGCA
TACCCCTGTGACTGGTAGGAATTTGAGCAAGCCTGTCTTGCCGCGCGATGAGAAAGGAAAGGCAAGTTAC
ATTCAGCCCCGTACCTAGGATCAGTGCTAATTTATAACCTCTAGCCACTCTTTATGCAGATCCGCCGTGA
GGGTAGCAAGGCAGCTAAATCAGCTGGTGAGAAAGGAACCATACCCTGCAAGACCTGTCGCAACGCAAAG
GGCAAAGGTAAGCTATCCAAGCTAGTTTGGGACTAGATTCTAACTAGTCTCAGCACCGTGTGGTTCAAAG
CCATATTGCGAGTTTTGGCGCTTTTTCTCATCGATTGACGAGGCAAAGGGAGCGAGTATGCAACCTCGTA
AGTCAGACTCAGACAAAGACCAACTAGTTATTGACCAGTCTTCTAGAAGGCTCTGTTGTGGATCTTGAGG
CCCTGGAGAGTTCCTCCAACAATCCGGAGACAAGCAAGTCCTCGTCGGACTAGTCACTAACTAGACTCTA
ACTAGTTGCAGACATGGATAATGCAAAAGAGACAAGCAATGAAGAAAGTGGTAAGACATTTCTCCTTTGT
GGTTCTGGACTAGTCTTTGACTAGTCACAGTCTTAAACAAGGAAAATGAGCATGAAAATGAGGAGGAAAA
GGCTGCTGAGCCCGAGGAAGTGCAGGGTGATGGCAGACATGGTAGGTTAATACCTTGTTAGTTATTGCTA
GTCACTGACTAGTCAATAACTAGTCTCTGAACACCTTGCAATCACTCCGTTTGCGCAGCTGAACAGTGGT
GAGGATAATAGTAGTAAGTTATTCTAGCTTCAGAGTTATAGGAGACTAGATACTAACTAGTATTAGTTGC
AACTAACCTGGATCTCAGAGACTTTGGCCTCAATCTAGAATCTATCTAGTTGTCAACTAGACTGTGGTAT
CATTGTCTTTTATTTTCCTAGTCCTGGAACTAGCTTCTAACTAGTCTCCCTAATATGTGGCTGTCTTGTT
TTTTTTTTTTGTTTCCCTACCCGGATATCTAGTCCCCTTCTAGGTTCTGTTAACCTCTCGGGCTCTGATT
TAGTTTAACGCAAACCTGAGATTAGTTTCTAACTAGTCTCTAGGTTTTCTATCCACCTTTAATTGTAATA
ATAAATACAAGCAACGTTTATACGTCAAAAGCATTTATAAACTTTTACCCTAAAGTAGCTTGCTTGTGTG
TTTAGTTTATAATTAGTCTCTTATTAATTTGATGTAGGTAAGCCCGCCACAAATATATATTTTTAACAAG
ATACCGTGGAAAAACTTCGTGCTATCACAAAACAGTATACAAAAAATAAGCTATCGAATTCCTGCAGCCC
CAGATCATCCTGTCTTCAGTCTTAACGCT
Features (pLannotate 1.2.2; 7 found; start..end, strand, type, name):
    332..920     -  rep_origin     ori: high-copy-number ColE1/pMB1/pBR322/pUC origin of replication
   1056..1871    -  CDS            KanR: aminoglycoside phosphotransferase; aph(3')-Ia; confers resistance to kanamycin in bacteria or G418 (Geneticin®) in eukaryotes
   1987..2009    +  misc_feature   MCS (fragment): pBluescript multiple cloning site
   2009..2055    +  terminator     rrnB T1 terminator: transcription terminator T1 from the E. coli rrnB gene
   2157..2200    -  CDS            lacZα (fragment): LacZα fragment of β-galactosidase; lacZ fragment
   2434..7682    -  rep_origin     AMA1: replication origin from Aspergillus nidulans (Aleksenko and Clutterbuck, 1996)
   7682..7700    -  misc_feature   MCS (fragment): pBluescript multiple cloning site
