[The description below was written by a language model from this plasmid's Addgene catalogue record and pLannotate feature annotations shown in this document.]
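Description:
pGL1_59 is a Level 1 synthetic biology plasmid built on the pGLDV_5 backbone, part of a modular collection of barcoded origins of replication assembled for high-throughput testing of which origins function in non-model microbes. The sequenced plasmid is 7,729 nt. It is propagated in E. coli through a high-copy ColE1/pMB1/pUC-type origin and is selected with kanamycin through an aminoglycoside phosphotransferase gene (aph(3')-Ia, KanR). The record does not state the cloning method. The "Level 1" designation suggests an intermediate in a hierarchical assembly scheme, in which this part would be combined with other modules into final vectors.

The payload is the "long" version of AMA1 coupled to NGS barcode 26. AMA1 is an autonomously replicating sequence from the filamentous fungus Aspergillus nidulans that allows extrachromosomal plasmid maintenance in Aspergillus and related fungi. In the feature table it spans roughly 5.2 kb, most of the plasmid, and is annotated on the reverse strand. The barcode is not annotated as a separate feature, so its exact position cannot be read from the table. Its role is to give this origin a unique short sequence tag, so that pooled libraries of origin-bearing plasmids can be tracked by sequencing after transformation and selection.

The remaining annotations are an rrnB T1 transcription terminator, short pBluescript-type multiple cloning site fragments flanking the insert region, and a small lacZα remnant. The remnant is probably left over from a screening cassette in the destination vector. No expression cassette or selection marker for a non-E. coli host is annotated in this plasmid.
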