Addgene plasmid #199056: pGL1_59
Purpose: Level 1 plasmid, barcoded ORI
Depositing lab: Charlie Gilbert & Nili Ostrov & Cultivarium Tools. Depositing organization: Cultivarium, Convergent Research. Publication: A scalable framework for high-throughput identification of functional origins of replication in non-model bacteria. Gilbert C, Brumwell SL, Crits-Christoph A, Kang SC, Martin-Moldes Z, Alsharif W, Esmurria A, Nguyen M-A, Lee HH, Ostrov N. bioRxiv 2023.05.19.541510 10.1101/2023.05.19.541510.
Backbone
  Vector backbone: pGLDV_5
  Vector type: Synthetic Biology
Growth in bacteria
  Bacterial resistance: Kanamycin, 50 μg/mL
  Growth temperature: 37°C
  Growth strain: E. coli Zymo 10B
  Copy number: High Copy
Gene/Insert
  Gene/Insert name: AMA1 long ORI plus NGS barcode 26
  Species: Synthetic
  Cloning method: Unknown
Terms and licenses: Academic/Nonprofit Terms; Industry Terms: Not Available to Industry
How to cite: pGL1_59 was a gift from Charlie Gilbert & Nili Ostrov & Cultivarium Tools (Addgene plasmid # 199056 ; http://n2t.net/addgene:199056 ; RRID:Addgene_199056)
